Addgene plasmid #66520: VIPR1-Tango
Purpose: Expression of G protein-coupled receptors for PRESTO-Tango: parallel receptorome expression and screening via transcriptional output, with transcriptional activation following arrestin translocation
Depositing lab: Bryan Roth. Depositing organization: University of North Carolina at Chapel Hill. Publication: PRESTO-Tango as an open-source resource for interrogation of the druggable human GPCRome. Kroeze WK, Sassano MF, Huang XP, Lansu K, McCorvy JD, Giguere PM, Sciaky N, Roth BL. Nat Struct Mol Biol. 2015 May;22(5):362-9. doi: 10.1038/nsmb.3014. Epub 2015 Apr 20. PubMed 25895059.
Backbone
  Vector backbone: empty Tango
  Backbone size w/o insert (bp): 6632
  Vector type: Mammalian Expression
  Selectable markers: Neomycin (select with G418)
Growth in bacteria
  Bacterial resistance: Ampicillin, 100 μg/mL
  Growth temperature: 37°C
  Growth strain: DH5alpha
  Copy number: High Copy
Gene/Insert
  Gene/Insert name: VIPR1
  Species: H. sapiens (human)
  Insert size (bp): 1371
  Entrez Gene: VIPR1 (a.k.a. HVR1, II, PACAP-R-2, PACAP-R2, RDC1, V1RG, VAPC1, VIP-R-1, VIPR, VIRG, VPAC1, VPAC1R, VPCAP1R)
  Promoter: CMV
  Tag / fusion protein: FLAG (N terminal on backbone)
  Cloning method: Restriction Enzyme; 5′ cloning site NotI (not destroyed); 3′ cloning site XhoI (unknown if destroyed)
  Sequencing primers: 5′ CMV-F; 3′ Tet-R
Terms and licenses: Academic/Nonprofit Terms; Industry Terms: Not Available to Industry
Depositor comments: Please note: Most of the PRESTO-Tango vectors do not contain the XhoI cut site downstream of the tTA sequence and instead carry an XbaI site. If you need to perform an XhoI digest we recommend sequencing with a forward primer at the C-terminus of tTA to determine which of the two sites is present. Suggested primer: 5-gagctccacttagacggcgagg-3. Original backbone was pcDNA3.1(+). These plasmids were generated as part of the Illuminating the Druggable Genome (IDG) program sponsored by the NIH Common Fund. The goal of this program is to identify, gather, and distribute information and resources for proteins that currently are not well-studied yet belong to commonly drug-targeted protein families: protein kinases, non-olfactory G-protein coupled receptors (GPCRs), and ion channels. The IDG program is designed to develop fundamental research tools for understudied proteins, elucidate their function, and disseminate the IDG-related resources and data to the greater scientific community.
How to cite: VIPR1-Tango was a gift from Bryan Roth (Addgene plasmid # 66520 ; http://n2t.net/addgene:66520 ; RRID:Addgene_66520)
