[The description below was written by a language model from this plasmid's Addgene catalogue record.]
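Description:
VIPR1-Tango is a mammalian expression plasmid from the PRESTO-Tango collection, built on an "empty Tango" backbone of about 6.6 kb that was derived from pcDNA3.1(+). It is maintained in E. coli as a high-copy plasmid under ampicillin selection. It also carries a neomycin resistance marker, so transfected mammalian cells can be selected with G418. The insert is the human VIPR1 coding sequence (about 1.4 kb), which encodes the VPAC1 receptor for vasoactive intestinal peptide. It is expressed from the CMV promoter with an N-terminal FLAG tag supplied by the backbone, which is useful for detecting the receptor.

The record describes the construct as a receptor expression vector for an assay in which arrestin translocation leads to transcriptional activation. The depositor comments indicate that a tTA transcriptional activator sequence lies downstream of the receptor. In the general Tango design, the GPCR is fused at its C terminus to tTA through a protease-cleavable linker. Agonist-driven recruitment of a protease-tagged β-arrestin releases tTA, which then drives a tTA-responsive reporter in the assay cell line. The record itself does not list the linker, the cleavage site or any other C-terminal modules. The receptor was cloned with NotI at the 5′ end, and the 3′ site is nominally XhoI. However, the depositor notes that most vectors in this series carry XbaI rather than XhoI downstream of tTA, so which site is present in a given plasmid should be confirmed by sequencing. The plasmid is intended for parallel, G protein-independent screening of ligands across the human GPCRome. It was produced under a programme that develops tools for understudied druggable proteins.
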