>Addgene plasmid #66520 | VIPR1-Tango | depositor partial sequence | sequence record 113653 | empty Tango
GACGGATCGGGAGATCTCCCGATCCCCTATGGTGCACTCTCAGTACAATCTGCTCTGATGCCGCATAGTT
AAGCCAGTATCTGCTCCCTGCTTGTGTGTTGGAGGTCGCTGAGTAGTGCGCGAGCAAAATTTAAGCTACA
ACAAGGCAAGGCTTGACCGACAATTGCATGAAGAATCTGCTTAGGGTTAGGCGTTTTGCGCTGCTTCGCG
ATGTACGGGCCAGATATACGCGTTGACATTGATTATTGACTAGTTATTAATAGTAATCAATTACGGGGTC
ATTAGTTCATAGCCCATATATGGAGTTCCGCGTTACATAACTTACGGTAAATGGCCCGCCTGGCTGACCG
CCCAACGACCCCCGCCCATTGACGTCAATAATGACGTATGTTCCCATAGTAACGCCAATAGGGACTTTCC
ATTGACGTCAATGGGTGGAGTATTTACGGTAAACTGCCCACTTGGCAGTACATCAAGTGTATCATATGCC
AAGTACGCCCCCTATTGACGTCAATGACGGTAAATGGCCCGCCTGGCATTATGCCCAGTACATGACCTTA
TGGGACTTTCCTACTTGGCAGTACATCTACGTATTAGTCATCGCTATTACCATGGTGATGCGGTTTTGGC
AGTACATCAATGGGCGTGGATAGCGGTTTGACTCACGGGGATTTCCAAGTCTCCACCCCATTGACGTCAA
TGGGAGTTTGTTTTGGCACCAAAATCAACGGGACTTTCCAAAATGTCGTAACAACTCCGCCCCATTGACG
CAAATGGGCGGTAGGCGTGTACGGTGGGAGGTCTATATAAGCAGAGCTCTCTGGCTAACTAGAGAACCCA
CTGCTTACTGGCTTATCGAAATTAATACGACTCACTATAGGGAGACCCAAGCTGGCTAGCGTTTAAACTT
AAGCTTGGTACCGAGCTCGGATCCACTAGTCCAGTGTGGTGGAATTCTGCAGATATCCAGCACAGTGGCG
GCCGCGCCACCATGAAGACGATCATCGCCCTGAGCTACATCTTCTGCCTGGTATTCGCCGACTACAAGGA
CGATGATGACGCCAGCATCGATACCGGTGGACGCACCCCACCCAGCCTGGGTCCCCAAGATGAGTCCTGC
ACCACCGCCAGCTCCTCCCTGGCCAAGGACACTTCATCGACCGGTGAGAACCTGTACTTCCAGCTAAGAT
TAGATAAAAGTAAAGTGATTAACAGCGCATTAGAGCTGCTTAATGAGGTCGGAATCGAAGGTTTAACAAC
CCGTAAACTCGCCCAGAAGCTAGGTGTAGAGCAGCCTACATTGTATTGGCATGTAAAAAATAAGCGGGCT
TTGCTCGACGCCTTAGCCATTGAGATGTTAGATAGGCACCATACTCACTTTTGCCCTTTAGAAGGGGAAA
GCTGGCAAGATTTTTTACGTAATAACGCTAAAAGTTTTAGATGTGCTTTACTAAGTCATCGCGATGGAGC
AAAAGTACATTTAGGTACACGGCCTACAGAAAAACAGTATGAAACTCTCGAAAATCAATTAGCCTTTTTA
TGCCAACAAGGTTTTTCACTAGAGAATGCATTATATGCACTCAGCGCTGTGGGGCATTTTACTTTAGGTT
GCGTATTGGAAGATCAAGAGCATCAAGTCGCTAAAGAAGAAAGGGAAACACCTACTACTGATAGTATGCC
GCCATTATTACGACAAGCTATCGAATTATTTGATCACCAAGGTGCAGAGCCAGCCTTCTTATTCGGCCTT
GAATTGATCATATGCGGATTAGAAAAACAACTTAAATGTGAAAGTGGGTCCGCGTACAGCCGCGCGCGTA
CGAAAAACAATTACGGGTCTACCATCGAGGGCCTGCTCGATCTCCCGGACGACGACGCCCCCGAAGAGGC
GGGGCTGGCGGCTCCGCGCCTGTCCTTTCTCCCCGCGGGACACACGCGCAGACTGTCGACGGCCCCCCCG
ACCGATGTCAGCCTGGGGGACGAGCTCCACTTAGACGGCGAGGACGTGGCGATGGCGCATGCCGACGCGC
TAGACGATTTCGATCTGGACATGTTGGGGGACGGGGATTCCCCGGGTCCGGGATTTACCCCCCACGACTC
CGCCCCCTACGGCGCTCTGGATATGGCCGACTTCGAGTTTGAGCAGATGTTTACCGATGCCCTTGGAATT
GACGAGTACGGTGGGTAGCTCGAGTCTAGAGGGCCCGTTTAAACCCGCTGATCAGCCTCGACTGTGCCTT
CTAGTTGCCAGCCATCTGTTGTTTGCCCCTCCCCCGTGCCTTCCTTGACCCTGGAAGGTGCCACTCCCAC
TGTCCTTTCCTAATAAAATGAGGAAATTGCATCGCATTGTCTGAGTAGGTGTCATTCTATTCTGGGGGGT
GGGGTGGGGCAGGACAGCAAGGGGGAGGATTGGGAAGACAATAGCAGGCATGCTGGGGATGCGGTGGGCT
CTATGGCTTCTGAGGCGGAAAGAACCAGCTGGGGCTCTAGGGGGTATCCCC
[124 nt withheld, positions 2502-2625]
C
[91 nt withheld, positions 2627-2717]
A
[49 nt withheld, positions 2719-2767]
CCTTTGACGTTGGAGTCCACGTTCTTT
[37 nt withheld, positions 2795-2831]
ACCCTATCTCGGTCTATTCTTTTGATTTATAAGGGATTTTGCCGATTTCGGCCTATTGGTTAAAAAATGA
GCTGATTTAACAAAAATTTAACGCGAATTAATTCTGTGGAATGTGTGTCAGTTAGGGTGTGGAAAGTCCC
CAGGCTCCCCAGCAGGCAGAAGTATGCAAAGCATGCATCTCAATTAGTCAGCAACCAGGTGTGGAAAGTC
CCCAGGCTCCCCAGCAGGCAGAAGTATGCAAAGCATGCATCTCAATTAGTCAGCAACCATAGTCCCGCCC
CTAACTCCGCCCATCCCGCCCCTAACTCCGCCCAGTTCCGCCCATTCTCCGCCCCATGGCTGACTAATTT
TTTTTATTTATGCAGAGGCCGAGGCCGCCTCTGCCTCTGAGCTATTCCAGAAGTAGTGAGGAGGCTTTTT
TGGAGGCCTAGGCTTTTGCAAAAAGCTCCCGGGAGCTTGTATATCCATTTTCGGATCTGATCAAGAGACA
GGATGAGGATCGTTTCGCATGATTGAACAAGATGGATTGCACGCAGGTTCTCCGGCCGCTTGGGTGGAGA
GGCTATTCGGCTATGACTGGGCACAACAGACAATCGGCTGCTCTGATGCCGCCGTGTTCCGGCTGTCAGC
GCAGGGGCGCCCGGTTCTTTTTGTCAAGACCGACCTGTCCGGTGCCCTGAATGAACTGCAGGACGAGGCA
GCGCGGCTATCGTGGCTGGCCACGACGGGCGTTCCTTGCGCAGCTGTGCTCGACGTTGTCACTGAAGCGG
GAAGGGACTGGCTGCTATTGGGCGAAGTGCCGGGGCAGGATCTCCTGTCATCTCACCTTGCTCCTGCCGA
GAAAGTATCCATCATGGCTGATGCAATGCGGCGGCTGCATACGCTTGATCCGGCTACCTGCCCATTCGAC
CACCAAGCGAAACATCGCATCGAGCGAGCACGTACTCGGATGGAAGCCGGTCTTGTCGATCAGGATGATC
TGGACGAAGAGCATCAGGGGCTCGCGCCAGCCGAACTGTTCGCCAGGCTCAAGGCGCGCATGCCCGACGG
CGAGGATCTCGTCGTGACCCATGGCGATGCCTGCTTGCCGAATATCATGGTGGAAAATGGCCGCTTTTCT
GGATTCATCGACTGTGGCCGGCTGGGTGTGGCGGACCGCTATCAGGACATAGCGTTGGCTACCCGTGATA
TTGCTGAAGAGCTTGGCGGCGAATGGGCTGACCGCTTCCTCGTGCTTTACGGTATCGCCGCTCCCGATTC
GCAGCGCATCGCCTTCTATCGCCTTCTTGACGAGTTCTTCTGAGCGGGACTCTGGGGTTCGAAATGACCG
ACCAAGCGACGCCCAACCTGCCATCACGAGATTTCGATTCCACCGCCGCCTTCTATGAAAGGTTGGGCTT
CGGAATCGTTTTCCGGGACGCCGGCTGGATGATCCTCCAGCGCGGGGATCTCATGCTGGAGTTCTTCGCC
CACCCCAACTTGTTTATTGCAGCTTATAATGGTTACAAATAAAGCAATAGCATCACAAATTTCACAAATA
AAGCATTTTTTTCACTGCATTCTAGTTGTGGTTTGTCCAAACTCATCAATGTATCTTATCATGTCTGTAT
ACCGTCGACCTCTAGCTAGAGCTTGGCGTAATCATGGTCATAGCTGTTTCCTGTGTGAAATTGTTATCCG
CTCACAATTCCACACAACATACGAGCCGGAAGCATAAAGTGTAAAGCCTGGGGTGCCTAATGAGTGAGCT
AACTCACATTAATTGCGTTGCGCTCACTGCCCGCTTTCCAGTCGGGAAACCTGTCGTGCCAGCTGCATTA
ATGAATCGGCCAACGCGCGGGGAGAGGCGGTTTGCGTATTGGGCGCTCTTCCGCTTCCTCGCTCACTGAC
TCGCTGCGCTCGGTCGTTCGGCTGCGGCGAGCGGTATCAGCTCACTCAAAGGCGGTAATACGGTTATCCA
CAGAATCAGGGGATAACGCAGGAAAGAACATGTGAGCAAAAGGCCAGCAAAAGGCCAGGAACCGTAAAAA
GGCCGCGTTGCTGGCGTTTTTCCATAGGCTCCGCCCCCCTGACGAGCATCACAAAAATCGACGCTCAAGT
CAGAGGTGGCGAAACCCGACAGGACTATAAAGATACCAGGCGTTTCCCCCTGGAAGCTCCCTCGTGCGCT
CTCCTGTTCCGACCCTGCCGCTTACCGGATACCTGTCCGCCTTTCTCCCTTCGGGAAGCGTGGCGCTTTC
TCATAGCTCACGCTGTAGGTATCTCAGTTCGGTGTAGGTCGTTCGCTCCAAGCTGGGCTGTGTGCACGAA
CCCCCCGTTCAGCCCGACCGCTGCGCCTTATCCGGTAACTATCGTCTTGAGTCCAACCCGGTAAGACACG
ACTTATCGCCACTGGCAGCAGCCACTGGTAACAGGATTAGCAGAGCGAGGTATGTAGGCGGTGCTACAGA
GTTCTTGAAGTGGTGGCCTAACTACGGCTACACTAGAAGAACAGTATTTGGTATCTGCGCTCTGCTGAAG
CCAGTTACCTTCGGAAAAAGAGTTGGTAGCTCTTGATCCGGCAAACAAACCACCGCTGGTAGCGGTTTTT
TTGTTTGCAAGCAGCAGATTACGCGCAGAAAAAAAGGATCTCAAGAAGATCCTTTGATCTTTTCTACGGG
GTCTGACGCTCAGTGGAACGAAAACTCACGTTAAGGGATTTTGGTCATGAGATTATCAAAAAGGATCTTC
ACCTAGATCCTTTTAAATTAAAAATGAAGTTTTAAATCAATCTAAAGTATATATGAGTAAACTTGGTCTG
ACAGTTACCAATGCTTAATCAGTGAGGCACCTATCTCAGCGATCTGTCTATTTCGTTCATCCATAGTTGC
CTGACTCCCCGTCGTGTAGATAACTACGATACGGGAGGGCTTACCATCTGGCCCCAGTGCTGCAATGATA
CCGCGAGACCCACGCTCACCGGCTCCAGATTTATCAGCAATAAACCAGCCAGCCGGAAGGGCCGAGCGCA
GAAGTGGTCCTGCAACTTTATCCGCCTCCATCCAGTCTATTAATTGTTGCCGGGAAGCTAGAGTAAGTAG
TTCGCCAGTTAATAGTTTGCGCAACGTTGTTGCCATTGCTACAGGCATCGTGGTGTCACGCTCGTCGTTT
GGTATGGCTTCATTCAGCTCCGGTTCCCAACGATCAAGGCGAGTTACATGATCCCCCATGTTGTGCAAAA
AAGCGGTTAGCTCCTTCGGTCCTCCGATCGTTGTCAGAAGTAAGTTGGCCGCAGTGTTATCACTCATGGT
TATGGCAGCACTGCATAATTCTCTTACTGTCATGCCATCCGTAAGATGCTTTTCTGTGACTGGTGAGTAC
TCAACCAAGTCATTCTGAGAATAGTGTATGCGGCGACCGAGTTGCTCTTGCCCGGCGTCAATACGGGATA
ATACCGCGCCACATAGCAGAACTTTAAAAGTGCTCATCATTGGAAAACGTTCTTCGGGGCGAAAACTCTC
AAGGATCTTACCGCTGTTGAGATCCAGTTCGATGTAACCCACTCGTGCACCCAACTGATCTTCAGCATCT
TTTACTTTCACCAGCGTTTCTGGGTGAGCAAAAACAGGAAGGCAAAATGCCGCAAAAAAGGGAATAAGGG
CGACACGGAAATGTTGAATACTCATACTCTTCCTTTTTCAATATTATTGAAGCATTTATCAGGGTTATTG
TCTCATGAGCGGATACATATTTGAATGTATTTAGAAAAATAAACAAATAGGGGTTCCGCGCACATTTCCC
CGAAAAGTGCCACCTGACGTC
