>Addgene plasmid #66520 | VIPR1-Tango | depositor partial sequence | sequence record 113654 | VIPR1
ATGAGACCACCGAGTCCTCTGCCTGCAAGGTGGCTGTGCGTTCTTGCCGGCGCCCTCGCGTGGGCTTTGG
GTCCTGCAGGCGGCCAGGCAGCCAGACTCCAGGAAGAATGCGATTACGTTCAAATGATTGAAGTGCAGCA
TAAGCAGTGTCTGGAAGAGGCCCAGCTGGAAAATGAGACTATTGGCTGTAGCAAAATGTGGGACAATCTG
ACCTGCTGGCCTGCCACACCTAGGGGCCAGGTGGTTGTATTGGCATGCCCTCTGATATTTAAGTTGTTCT
CATCAATCCAGGGCCGCAATGTGTCACGATCCTGCACTGACGAGGGCTGGACACATCTGGAGCCCGGACC
TTACCCCATAGCCTGTGGCCTCGATGACAAAGCCGCGTCCCTTGATGAGCAACAAACCATGTTTTACGGA
AGCGTTAAAACAGGATATACGATCGGGTACGGGCTGTCACTCGCCACACTTCTCGTCGCTACTGCTATCC
TGAGTCTCTTCCGCAAGCTCCACTGTACAAGAAATTATATCCACATGCATCTTTTCATTTCATTCATTCT
TCGCGCCGCTGCTGTGTTCATTAAAGACCTGGCACTCTTCGATTCTGGTGAGTCCGACCAGTGTAGTGAG
GGGTCTGTTGGCTGCAAAGCTGCCATGGTGTTTTTCCAGTACTGTGTGATGGCTAATTTTTTCTGGCTTC
TTGTAGAGGGACTGTACCTTTACACGCTGCTGGCCGTGAGCTTTTTTAGCGAACGGAAATATTTCTGGGG
GTATATTCTCATCGGGTGGGGCGTTCCCTCTACGTTTACAATGGTGTGGACGATCGCCAGGATTCATTTC
GAGGACTATGGCTGTTGGGATACAATCAATAGCTCCCTCTGGTGGATAATTAAGGGCCCTATCCTTACTT
CTATATTGGTGAATTTTATACTTTTCATATGCATTATCCGCATCCTGTTGCAGAAGCTGCGGCCCCCCGA
TATCCGGAAAAGTGACTCTTCACCCTACAGCCGGCTTGCCCGGAGTACGCTGCTGTTGATTCCGTTGTTT
GGTGTGCACTACATTATGTTTGCGTTCTTTCCAGATAACTTCAAACCAGAAGTGAAGATGGTATTCGAGC
TTGTGGTGGGGTCTTTCCAGGGATTTGTTGTGGCTATTTTGTACTGTTTCTTGAATGGGGAGGTCCAGGC
TGAGCTTAGGAGGAAGTGGCGCAGATGGCACCTGCAGGGTGTCCTGGGGTGGAATCCGAAATACCGACAC
CCCTCCGGGGGTTCTAACGGGGCCACGTGTAGCACACAGGTTAGCATGTTGACCCGCGTTTCTCCCGGGG
CTCGCCGAAGCAGTTCCTTTCAGGCTGAGGTGAGCCTTGTG
