>Addgene plasmid #66520 | VIPR1-Tango | addgene partial sequence | sequence record 121526 | CMV-F 5'-CGCAAATGGGCGGTAGGCGTG-3'
GCTCTCTGGCTAACTAGAGAACCCACTGCTTACTGGCTTATCGAAATTAATACGACTCACTATAGGGAGA
CCCAAGCTGGCTAGCGTTTAAACTTAAGCTTGGTACCGAGCTCGGATCCACTAGTCCAGTGTGGTGGAAT
TCTGCAGATATCCAGCACAGTGGCGGCCGCGCCACCATGAAGACGATCATCGCCCTGAGCTACATCTTCT
GCCTGGTATTCGCCGACTACAAGGACGATGATGACGCCAGCATCGATATGAGACCACCGAGTCCTCTGCC
TGCAAGGTGGCTGTGCGTTCTTGCCGGCGCCCTCGCGTGGGCTTTGGGTCCTGCAGGCGGCCAGGCAGCC
AGACTCCAGGAAGAATGCGATTACGTTCAAATGATTGAAGTGCAGCATAAGCAGTGTCTGGAAGAGGCCC
AGCTGGAAAATGAGACTATTGGCTGTAGCAAAATGTGGGACAATCTGACCTGCTGGCCTGCCACACCTAG
GGGCCAGGTGGTTGTATTGGCATGCCCTCTGATATTTAAGTTGTTCTCATCAATCCAGGGCCGCAATGTG
TCACGATCCTG
