>Addgene plasmid #66520 | VIPR1-Tango | addgene partial sequence | sequence record 122209 | Tet-R 5'-GGCGAGTTTACGGGTTGTTA-3'
GCTCTATGCGCTGTTATCACTTTACTTTTATCTAATCTTAGCTGGAAGTACAGGTTCTCACCGGTCGATG
AAGTGTCCTTGGCCAGGGAGGAGCTGGCGGTGGTGCAGGACTCATCTTGGGGACCCAGGCTGGGTGGGGT
GCGTCCACCGGTATCGATCACAAGGCTCACCTCAGCCTGAAAGGAACTGCTTCGGCGAGCCCCGGGAGAA
ACGCGGGTCAACATGCTAACCTGTGTGCTACACGTGGCCCCGTTAGAACCCCCGGAGGGGTGTCGGTATT
TCGGATTCCACCCCAGGACACCCTGCAGGTGCCATCTGCGCCACTTCCTCCTAAGCTCAGCCTGGACCTC
CCCATTCAAGAAACAGTACAAAATAGCCACAACAAATCCCTGGAAAGACCCCACCACAAGCTCGAATACC
ATCTTCACTTCTGGTTTGAAGTTATCTGGAAAGAACGCAAACATAATGTAGTGCACACCAAACAACGGAA
TCAACAGCAGCGTACTCCGGGCAAGCCGGCTGTAGGGTGAAGAGTCACTTTTCCGGATATCGGGGGGCCG
CAGCTTCTGCAACAGGATGCGGATAATGCATATGAAAAGTATAAAATTCACCAATATAGAAGTAAGGATA
GGGCCCTTAATTATCCACCAGAGGGAGCTATTGATTGTATCCCAACAGCCATAGTCCTCGAAATGAATCC
TGGCGATCGTCCACACCATTGTAAACGTAGAGGGAACGCCCCACCCGATGAGAATATACCCCCAGAAATA
TTTCCGTTCGCTAAAAAAGCTCACGGCCAGCAGCGTGTAAAGGTACAGTCCCTCTACAAGA
